LOCUS       Exported 1997 bp ds-DNA circular SYN 12-MAY-2021
DEFINITION  MXS_chaining vector with MCS1.
ACCESSION   .
VERSION     .
KEYWORDS    MXS_MCS1
SOURCE      synthetic DNA construct
  ORGANISM  synthetic DNA construct
REFERENCE   1 (bases 1 to 1997)
  AUTHORS   Sladitschek HL, Neveu PA
  TITLE     MXS-Chaining: A Highly Efficient Cloning Platform for Imaging and
            Flow Cytometry Approaches in Mammalian Systems.
  JOURNAL   PLoS One. 2015 Apr 24;10(4):e0124958. doi:
            10.1371/journal.pone.0124958. eCollection 2015.
  PUBMED    25909630
REFERENCE   2 (bases 1 to 1997)
  AUTHORS   .
  TITLE     Direct Submission
  JOURNAL   Exported May 12, 2021 from SnapGene Server 1.1.58
            http://www.snapgene.com
FEATURES             Location/Qualifiers
     source          1..1997
                     /organism="synthetic DNA construct"
                     /mol_type="other DNA"
     promoter        105..209
                     /gene="bla"
                     /label=AmpR promoter
     CDS             210..1070
                     /codon_start=1
                     /gene="bla"
                     /product="beta-lactamase"
                     /label=AmpR
                     /note="confers resistance to ampicillin, carbenicillin, and
                     related antibiotics"
                     /translation="MSIQHFRVALIPFFAAFCLPVFAHPETLVKVKDAEDQLGARVGYI
                     ELDLNSGKILESFRPEERFPMMSTFKVLLCGAVLSRIDAGQEQLGRRIHYSQNDLVEYS
                     PVTEKHLTDGMTVRELCSAAITMSDNTAANLLLTTIGGPKELTAFLHNMGDHVTRLDRW
                     EPELNEAIPNDERDTTMPVAMATTLRKLLTGELLTLASRQQLIDWMEADKVAGPLLRSA
                     LPAGWFIADKSGAGERGSRGIIAALGPDGKPSRIVVIYTTGSQATMDERNRQIAEIGAS
                     LIKHW"
     primer_bind     complement(428..447)
                     /label=Amp-R
                     /note="Ampicillin resistance gene, reverse primer"
     rep_origin      1241..1829
                     /direction=RIGHT
                     /label=ori
                     /note="high-copy-number ColE1/pMB1/pBR322/pUC origin of
                     replication"
     primer_bind     1730..1749
                     /label=pBR322ori-F
                     /note="pBR322 origin, forward primer"
ORIGIN
        1 catgatatca aacgcgtaac tcgaggctag ctatatctag atataccatg gtataggtac
       61 ctatatgatc atataggatc cgtcgaccaa ttcggggaaa tgtgcgcgga acccctattt
      121 gtttattttt ctaaatacat tcaaatatgt atccgctcat gagacaataa ccctgataaa
      181 tgcttcaata atattgaaaa aggaagagta tgagtattca acatttccgt gtcgccctta
      241 ttcccttttt tgcggcattt tgccttcctg tttttgctca cccagaaacg ctggtgaaag
      301 taaaagatgc tgaagatcag ttgggtgcac gagtgggtta catcgaactg gatctcaaca
      361 gcggtaagat ccttgagagt tttcgccccg aagaacgttt tccaatgatg agcactttta
      421 aagttctgct atgtggcgcg gtattatccc gtattgacgc cgggcaagag caactcggtc
      481 gccgcataca ctattctcag aatgacttgg ttgagtactc accagtcaca gaaaagcatc
      541 ttacggatgg catgacagta agagaattat gcagtgctgc cataaccatg agtgataaca
      601 ctgcggccaa cttacttctg acaacgatcg gaggaccgaa ggagctaacc gcttttttgc
      661 acaacatggg ggatcatgta actcgccttg atcgttggga accggagctg aatgaagcca
      721 taccaaacga cgagcgtgac accacgatgc ctgtagcaat ggcaacaacg ttgcgcaaac
      781 tattaactgg cgaactactt actctagctt cccggcaaca attaatagac tggatggagg
      841 cggataaagt tgcaggacca cttctgcgct cggcccttcc ggctggctgg tttattgctg
      901 ataaatctgg agccggtgag cgtgggtctc gcggtatcat tgcagcactg gggccagatg
      961 gtaagccctc ccgtatcgta gttatctaca cgacggggag tcaggcaact atggatgaac
     1021 gaaatagaca gatcgctgag ataggtgcct cactgattaa gcattggtaa ctgtcagacc
     1081 aagtttactc atatatactt tagattgatt taaaacttca tttttaattt aaaaggatct
     1141 aggtgaagat cctttttgat aatctcatga ccaaaatccc ttaacgtgag ttttcgttcc
     1201 actgagcgtc agaccccgta gaaaagatca aaggatcttc ttgagatcct ttttttctgc
     1261 gcgtaatctg ctgcttgcaa acaaaaaaac caccgctacc agcggtggtt tgtttgccgg
     1321 atcaagagct accaactctt tttccgaagg taactggctt cagcagagcg cagataccaa
     1381 atactgttct tctagtgtag ccgtagttag gccaccactt caagaactct gtagcaccgc
     1441 ctacatacct cgctctgcta atcctgttac cagtggctgc tgccagtggc gataagtcgt
     1501 gtcttaccgg gttggactca agacgatagt taccggataa ggcgcagcgg tcgggctgaa
     1561 cggggggttc gtgcacacag cccagcttgg agcgaacgac ctacaccgaa ctgagatacc
     1621 tacagcgtga gctatgagaa agcgccacgc ttcccgaagg gagaaaggcg gacaggtatc
     1681 cggtaagcgg cagggtcgga acaggagagc gcacgaggga gcttccaggg ggaaacgcct
     1741 ggtatcttta tagtcctgtc gggtttcgcc acctctgact tgagcgtcga tttttgtgat
     1801 gctcgtcagg ggggcggagc ctatggaaaa acgccagcaa cgcggccttt ttacggttcc
     1861 tggccttttg ctggcctttt gctcacatgt tctttcctgc gttatcccct gattctgtgg
     1921 ataaccgtat taccgccttt gagtgagctg ataccgctcg ccgcagccga acgaccgagc
     1981 gcagcgagtc agtgagc
//
