[The description below was written by a language model from this plasmid's Addgene catalogue record and the feature table of its GenBank file.]
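Description:
MXS_MCS1 is a small (about 2 kb), circular synthetic-biology cloning vector from the MXS-chaining toolkit, a modular assembly platform developed for building constructs used in imaging and flow cytometry work in mammalian systems. It is derived from the parental MXS_chaining vector, a minimal backbone of roughly 1.9 kb, into which a short synthetic polylinker has been placed. The plasmid is maintained in E. coli only. Its annotated features are a high-copy ColE1/pUC-type origin of replication and the bla gene, encoding beta-lactamase and driven by its own AmpR promoter, which provides ampicillin (and carbenicillin) selection. The feature table shows no eukaryotic promoter, reporter, polyadenylation signal or mammalian selection marker, so the plasmid is a bacterial cloning scaffold rather than an expression vector.

The payload is a 74 bp synthetic multiple cloning site, designated MCS1, carrying recognition sites in the order EcoRV, MluI, XhoI, NheI, XbaI, NcoI, KpnI, BclI, BamHI and SalI. The MCS is not annotated in the GenBank feature table, which lists only the resistance cassette, the origin and two standard primer-binding sites. It presumably lies in the unannotated stretch between the origin and the AmpR promoter, where the listed sequencing primers would flank it. The outer MluI, XhoI and SalI sites are most likely the source of the "MXS" name. XhoI and SalI produce compatible overhangs whose ligation destroys both sites, which generally allows cassettes to be joined one after another in repeated rounds while the flanking sites remain reusable. The remaining internal sites offer options for inserting individual parts before they are chained into larger assemblies. The record does not state how the MCS was cloned into the backbone.
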