Addgene plasmid #62395: MXS_MCS1
Purpose: MXS_chaining vector with MCS1
Depositing lab: Pierre Neveu. Depositing organization: European Molecular Biology Laboratory (EMBL), Heidelberg. Publication: MXS-Chaining: A Highly Efficient Cloning Platform for Imaging and Flow Cytometry Approaches in Mammalian Systems. Sladitschek HL, Neveu PA. PLoS One. 2015 Apr 24;10(4):e0124958. doi: 10.1371/journal.pone.0124958. eCollection 2015. PONE-D-15-01385 PubMed 25909630.
Backbone
  Vector backbone: MXS_chaining vector
  Backbone manufacturer: Neveu lab, Addgene plasmid #62394
  Backbone size w/o insert (bp): 1945
  Vector type: Synthetic Biology
Growth in bacteria
  Bacterial resistance: Ampicillin, 100 μg/mL
  Growth temperature: 37°C
  Growth strain: Mach1
  Copy number: High Copy
Gene/Insert
  Gene/Insert name: EcoRV-MluI-XhoI-NheI-XbaI-NcoI-KpnI-BclI-BamHI-SalI MCS
  Species: Synthetic
  Insert size (bp): 74
  Cloning method: Unknown
  Sequencing primers: 5′ TTACCGCCTTTGAGTGAG; 3′ TTGTCTCATGAGCGGATAC
Terms and licenses: Academic/Nonprofit Terms; Industry Terms: Not Available to Industry
How to cite: MXS_MCS1 was a gift from Pierre Neveu (Addgene plasmid # 62395 ; http://n2t.net/addgene:62395 ; RRID:Addgene_62395)
