>Addgene plasmid #62395 | MXS_MCS1 | addgene partial sequence | sequence record 104621 | pBR322ori-F 5'-GGGAAACGCCTGGTATCTTT-3'
GTGATGCTCGTCAGGGGGGCGGAGCCTATGGAAAAACGCCAGCAACGCGGCCTTTTTACGGTTCCTGGCC
TTTTGCTGGCCTTTTGCTCACATGTTCTTTCCTGCGTTATCCCCTGATTCTGTGGATAACCGTATTACCG
CCTTTGAGTGAGCTGATACCGCTCGCCGCAGCCGAACGACCGAGCGCAGCGAGTCAGTGAGCCATGATAT
CAAACGCGTAACTCGAGGCTAGCTATATCTAGATATACCATGGTATAGGTACCTATATGATCATATAGGA
TCCGTCGACCAATTCGGGGAAATGTGCGCGGAACCCCTATTTGTTTATTTTTCTAAATACATTCAAATAT
GTATCCGCTCATGAGACAATAACCCTGATAAATGCTTCAATAATATTGAAAAAGGAAGAGTATGAGTATT
CAACATTTCCGTGTCGCCCTTATTCCCTTTTTTGCGGCATTTTGCCTTCCTGTTTTTGCTCACCCAGAAA
CGCTGGTGAAAGTAAAAGATGCTGAAGATCAGTTGGGTGCACGAGTGGGTTACATCGAACTGGATCTCAA
CAGCGGTAAGATCCTTGAGAGTTTTCGCCCCGAAGAACGTTTTCCAATGATGAGCACTTTTAAAGTTCTG
CTATGTGGCGCGGTATTATCCCGTATTGACGCCGGGCAAGAGCAACTCGGTCGCCGCATACACTATTCTC
AGAATGACTTGGTTGAGTACTCACCAGTCACAG
