>Addgene plasmid #62395 | MXS_MCS1 | addgene partial sequence | sequence record 104622 | AmpSeq-F 5'-ctcatgagcggatacatatttgaa-3'
GAATTGGTCGACGGATCCTATATGATCATATAGGTACCTATACCATGGTATATCTAGATATAGCTAGCCT
CGAGTTACGCGTTTGATATCATGGCTCACTGACTCGCTGCGCTCGGTCGTTCGGCTGCGGCGAGCGGTAT
CAGCTCACTCAAAGGCGGTAATACGGTTATCCACAGAATCAGGGGATAACGCAGGAAAGAACATGTGAGC
AAAAGGCCAGCAAAAGGCCAGGAACCGTAAAAAGGCCGCGTTGCTGGCGTTTTTCCATAGGCTCCGCCCC
CCTGACGAGCATCACAAAAATCGACGCTCAAGTCAGAGGTGGCGAAACCCGACAGGACTATAAAGATACC
AGGCGTTTCCCCCTGGAAGCTCCCTCGTGCGCTCTCCTGTTCCGACCCTGCCGCTTACCGGATACCTGTC
CGCCTTTCTCCCTTCGGGAAGCGTGGCGCTTTCTCATAGCTCACGCTGTAGGTATCTCAGTTCGGTGTAG
GTCGTTCGCTCCAAGCTGGGCTGTGTGCACGAACCCCCCGTTCAGCCCGACCGCTGCGCCTTATCCGGTA
ACTATCGTCTTGAGTCCAACCCGGTAAGACACGACTTATCGCCACTGGCAGCAGCCACTGGTAACAGGAT
TAGCAGAGCGAGGTATGTAGGCGGTGCTACAGAGTTCTTGAAGTGGTGGCCTAACTACGGCTACACTAGA
AGAACAGTATTTGGTATCTGCGCTCTGCTGAAGCCAGTTACCTTC
